>Addgene plasmid #98785 | MSP565 | addgene full sequence | sequence record 183097 | Addgene NGS Result
TCAGATCCTTCCGTATTTAGCCAGTATGTTCTCTAGTGTGGTTCGTTGTTTTTGCGTGAGCCATGAGAAC
GAACCATTGAGATCATGCTTACTTTGCATGTCACTCAAAAATTTTGCCTCAAAACTGGTGAGCTGAATTT
TTGCAGTTAAAGCATCGTGTAGTGTTTTTCTTAGTCCGTTACGTAGGTAGGAATCTGATGTAATGGTTGT
TGGTATTTTGTCACCATTCATTTTTATCTGGTTGTTCTCAAGTTCGGTTACGAGATCCATTTGTCTATCT
AGTTCAACTTGGAAAATCAACGTATCAGTCGGGCGGCCTCGCTTATCAACCACCAATTTCATATTGCTGT
AAGTGTTTAAATCTTTACTTATTGGTTTCAAAACCCATTGGTTAAGCCTTTTAAACTCATGGTAGTTATT
TTCAAGCATTAACATGAACTTAAATTCATCAAGGCTAATCTCTATATTTGCCTTGTGAGTTTTCTTTTGT
GTTAGTTCTTTTAATAACCACTCATAAATCCTCATAGAGTATTTGTTTTCAAAAGACTTAACATGTTCCA
GATTATATTTTATGAATTTTTTTAACTGGAAAAGATAAGGCAATATCTCTTCACTAAAAACTAATTCTAA
TTTTTCGCTTGAGAACTTGGCATAGTTTGTCCACTGGAAAATCTCAAAGCCTTTAACCAAAGGATTCCTG
ATTTCCACAGTTCTCGTCATCAGCTCTCTGGTTGCTTTAGCTAATACACCATAAGCATTTTCCCTACTGA
TGTTCATCATCTGAGCGTATTGGTTATAAGTGAACGATACCGTCCGTTCTTTCCTTGTAGGGTTTTCAAT
CGTGGGGTTGAGTAGTGCCACACAGCATAAAATTAGCTTGGTTTCATGCTCCGTTAAGTCATAGCGACTA
ATCGCTAGTTCATTTGCTTTGAAAACAACTAATTCAGACATACATCTCAATTGGTCTAGGTGATTTTAAT
CACTATACCAATTGAGATGGGCTAGTCAATGATAATTACTAGTCCTTTTCCTTTGAGTTGTGGGTATCTG
TAAATTCTGCTAGACCTTTGCTGGAAAACTTGTAAATTCTGCTAGACCCTCTGTAAATTCCGCTAGACCT
TTGTGTGTTTTTTTTGTTTATATTCAAGTGGTTATAATTTATAGAATAAAGAAAGAATAAAAAAAGATAA
AAAGAATAGATCCCAGCCCTGTGTATAACTCACTACTTTAGTCAGTTCCGCAGTATTACAAAAGGATGTC
GCAAACGCTGTTTGCTCCTCTACAAAACAGACCTTAAAACCCTAAAGGCTTAAGTAGCACCCTCGCAAGC
TCGGGCAAATCGCTGAATATTCCTTTTGTCTCCGACCATCAGGCACCTGAGTCGCTGTCTTTTTCGTGAC
ATTCAGTTCGCTGCGCTCACGGCTCTGGCAGTGAATGGGGGTAAATGGCACTACAGGCGCCTTTTATGGA
TTCATGCAAGGAAACTACCCATAATACAAGAAAAGCCCGTCACGGGCTTCTCAGGGCGTTTTATGGCGGG
TCTGCTATGTGGTGCTATCTGACTTTTTGCTGTTCAGCAGTTCCTGCCCTCTGATTTTCCAGTCTGACCA
CTTCGGATTATCCCGTGACAGGTCATTCAGACTGGCTAATGCACCCAGTAAGGCAGCGGTATCATCAACA
GGCTTACCCGTCTTACTGTCAAGAGGACATCCGGTCAAATAAAACGAAAGGCTCAGTCGAAAGACTGGGC
CTTTCGTTTTGCTGAGGAGACTTAGGGACCCTACTAATACGACTCACTATAGGGAGAAAGAAGGAGCGAC
ATTGCTCCGTGTATTCACTCGTTGGAATGAATACACAGTGCAGTGTTTATTCTGTTATTTATGCCAAAAA
TAAAGGCCACTATCAGGCAGCTTTGTTGTTCTGTTTACCAAGTTCAGGAGGTAACTCATAAGAAAGACCT
GCAGGTGCAGTAAAGGAAAAAAAAA
[85 nt withheld, positions 1986-2070]
C
[98 nt withheld, positions 2072-2169]
A
[305 nt withheld, positions 2171-2475]
G
[176 nt withheld, positions 2477-2652]
CCAATCGTCTGACCTGCCTCAACCTCCTGTC
[82 nt withheld, positions 2684-2765]
GCTCTGAGGGA
[161 nt withheld, positions 2777-2937]
T
[41 nt withheld, positions 2939-2979]
T
[62 nt withheld, positions 2981-3042]
A
[35 nt withheld, positions 3044-3078]
CCTCCCTCAATCGGTTGAATGTCGCCCTTTTGTCTTTGGCGCTGGTAAACCTTACGAGTTCAGTATCGAC
TGCGATAAGATCAACCTGTTCCGC
[50 nt withheld, positions 3173-3222]
T
[37 nt withheld, positions 3224-3260]
GAAATTTGGAAACTTTTTGCTTACATACCAACCTCCCCAATTTTCCCAAACAGAGGTAATGAAACGTTTG
GTTAAATTAGGTCGCATCTCTGAGGAGTGTGGTTTTGATACCGTATGGTTACTGGAGCATCATTTCACGG
AGTTTGGTTTGCTTGGTAACCCTTATGTCGCTGCTGCATATTTACTTGGCGCGACTAAAAAATTGAATGT
AGGAACTGCCGCTATTGTTCTTCCCACAGCCCATCCAGTACGCCAACTTGAAGATGTGAATTTATTGGAT
CAAATGTCAAAAGGACGATTTCGGTTTGGTATTTGCCGAGGGCTTTACAACAAGGACTTTCGCGTATTCG
GCACAGATATGAATAACAGTCGCGCCTTAGCGGAATGCTGGTACGGGCTGATAAAGAATGGCATGACAGA
GGGATATATGGAAGCTGATAATGAACATATCAAGTTCCATAAGGTAAAAGTAAACCCCGCGGCGTATAGC
AGAGGTGGCGCACCGGTTTATGTGGTGGCTGAATCAGCTTCGACGACTGAGTGGGCTGCTCAATTTGGCC
TACCGATGATATTAAGTTGGATTATAAATACTAACGAAAAGAAAGCACAACTTGAGCTTTATAATGAAGT
GGCTCAAGAATATGGGCACGATATTCATAATATCGACCATTGCTTATCATATATAACATCTGTAGATCAT
GACTCAATTAAAGCGAAAGAGATTTGCCGGAAATTTCTGGGGCATTGGTATGATTCTTATGTGAATGCTA
CGACTATTTTTGATGATTCAGACCAAACAAGAGGTTATGATTTCAATAAAGGGCAGTGGCGTGACTTTGT
ATTAAAAGGACATAAAGATACTAATCGCCGTATTGATTACAGTTACGAAATCAATCCCGTGGGAACGCCG
CAGGAATGTATTGACATAATTCAAAAAGACATTGATGCTACAGGAATATCAAATATTTGTTGTGGATTTG
AAGCTAATGGAACAGTAGACGAAATTATTGCTTCCATGAAGCTCTTCCAGTCTGATGTCATGCCATTTCT
TAAAGAAAAACAACGTTCGCTATTATATTATGGCGGTGGCGGTAGCGGCGGTGGCGGTAGCGGCGGTGGC
GGTAGCGGCGGTGGCGGTAGCAAATTTGGATTGTTCTTCCTTAACTTCATCAATTCAACAACTGTTCAAG
AACAGAGTATAGTTCGCATGCAGGAAATAACGGAGTATGTTGATAAGTTGAATTTTGAACAGATTTTAGT
GTATGAAAATCATTTTTCAGATAATGGTGTTGTCGGCGCTCCTCTGACTGTTTCTGGTTTTCTGCTCGGT
TTAACAGAGAAAATTAAAATTGGTTCATTAAATCACATCATTACAACTCATCATCCTGTCCGCATAGCGG
AGGAAGCTTGCTTATTGGATCAGTTAAGTGAAGGGAGATTTATTTTAGGGTTTAGTGATTGCGAAAAAAA
AGATGAAATGCATTTTTTTAATCGCCCGGTTGAATATCAACAGCAACTATTTGAAGAGTGTTATGAAATC
ATTAACGATGCTTTAACAACAGGCTATTGTAATCCAGATAACGATTTTTATAGCTTCCCTAAAATATCTG
TAAATCCCCATGCTTATACGCCAGGCGGACCTCGGAAATATGTAACAGCAACCAGTCATCATATTGTTGA
GTGGGCGGCCAAAAAAGGTATTCCTCTCATCTTTAAGTGGGATGATTCTAATGATGTTAGATATGAATAT
GCTGAAAGATATAAAGCCGTTGCGGATAAATATGACGTTGACCTATCAGAGATAGACCATCAGTTAATGA
TATTAGTTAACTATAACGAAGATAGTAATAAAGCTAAACAAGAGACGCGTGCATTTATTAGTGATTATGT
TCTTGAAATGCACCCTAATGAAAATTTCGAAAATAAACTTGAAGAAATAATTGCAGAAAACGCTGTCGGA
AATTATACGGAGTGTATAACTGCGGCTAAGTTGGCAATTGAAAAGTGTGGTGCGAAAAGTGTATTGCTGT
CCTTTGAACCAATGAATGATTTGATGAGCCAAAAAAATGTAATCAATATTGTTGATGATAATATTAAGAA
GTACCACACGGAATATACCTAAACTTAATTAACGGCACTCCTCAGCAAATATAATGACCCTCTTGATAAC
CCAAGAGGGCATTTTTTAATGCCCATGGCGTCATGTTGAAAATCTCCATTACGCGAACGCGAAGTCCGAC
TCTAAGATGTCACGGAGGTTCAAGTTACCTTTAGCCGGAAGTGCTGGCATTTTGTCCAATTGAGACTCGT
GCAACTGGTCAGCGAACTGGTCGTAGAAATCAGCCAGTACATCACAAGACTCATATGTGTCAACCATAGT
TTCGCGCACTGCTTTGAACAGGTTCGCAGCGTCAGCCGGAATGGTACCGAAGGAGTCGTGAATCAGTGCA
AAAGATTCGATTCCGTACTTCTCGTGTGCCCACACTACAGTCTTACGAAGGTGGCTACCGTCTTGGCTGT
GTACAAAGTTAGGAGCGATACCAGACTCCTGTTTGTGTGCATCAATCTCGCTATCTTTGTTGGTGTTAAT
GGTAGGCTGTAAGCGGAACTGACCGAGGAACATCAGGTTCAAGCGCGTCTGAATAGGCTTCTTGTATTCC
TGCCACACAGGGAAACCATCAGGAGTTACCCAATGCACAGCGCAACGCTTGCGAAGAATCTCTCCAGTCT
TCTTATCTTTGACCTCAGCAGCCAGCAGCTTAGCAGCAGACTTAAGCCAGTTCATTGCTTCAACCGCAGC
TACCACCGTCACGCTCACAGATTCCCAAATCAGCTTAGCCATGTATCCAGCAGCCTGATTCGGCTGAGTG
AACATCAGACCCTTGCCGGAATCAATAGCTGGCTGAATGGTATCTTCCAGCACTTGTTGACGGAAGCCGA
ACTCTTTGGACCCGTAAGCCAGCGTCATGACTGAACGCTTAGTCACACTGCGAGTAACACCGTAAGCCAG
CCATTGACCAGCCAGTGCCTTAGTGCCCAGCTTGACTTTCTCAGAGATTTCACCAGTGTTCTCATCGGTC
ACGGTAACTACTTCGTTATCGGTCCCATTGATTGCGTCTGCTTGTAGAATCTCGTTGACTTTCTTAGCAA
CAATCCCGTAGATGTCCTGAACGGTTTCACTAGGAAGCAAGTTAACCGCGCGACCACCTACCTCATCTCG
GAGCATCGCGGAGAAGTGCTGGATGCCAGAGCAAGACCCGTCAAACGCCAGCGGAAGGGAGCAGTTATAG
CTCAGGCCGTGGTGCTGTACCCCAGCGTACTCAAAGCAGAACGCAAGGAAGCAGAACGGAGAATCTTGCT
CAGCCCACCAAGTGTTCTCCAGTGGAGACTTAGCGCAAGCCATGATGTTCTCGTGGTTTTCCTCAATGAA
CTTGATGCGCTCAGGGAACGGAACCTTATCGACACCCGCACAGTTTGCACCGTGGATTTTCAGCCAGTAG
TAACCTTCCTTACCGATTGGTTTACCTTTCGCCAGCGTAAGCAGTCCTTTGGTCATATCGTTACCTTGCG
GGTTGAACATTGACACAGCGTAAACACGACCGCGCCAGTCCATGTTGTAAGGGAACCAGATGGCCTTATG
GTTAGCAAACTTATTGGCTTGCTCAAGCATGAACTCAAGGCTGATACGGCGAGACTTGCGAGCCTTGTCC
TTGCGGTACACAGCAGCGGCAGCACGTTTCCACGCGGTGAGAGCCTCAGGATTCATGTCGATGTCTTCCG
GTTTCATCGGGAGTTCTTCACGCTCAATCGCAGGGATGTCCTCGACCGGACAATGCTTCCACTTGGTGAT
TACGTTGGCGACCGCTAGGACTTTCTTGTTGATTTTCCATGCGGTGTTTTGCGCAATGTTAATCGCTTTG
TACACCTCAGGCATGTAAACGTCTTCGTAGCGCATCAGTGCTTTCTTACTGTGAGTACGCACCAGCGCCA
GAGGACGACGACCGTTAGCCCAATAGCCACCACCAGTAATGCCAGTCCACGGCTTAGGAGGAACTACGCA
AGGTTGGAACATCGGAGAGATGCCAGCCAGCGCACCTGCACGGGTTGCGATAGCCTCAGCGTATTCAGGT
GCGAGTTCGATAGTCTCAGAGTCTTGACCTACTACGCCAGCATTTTGGCGGTGTAAGCTAACCATTCCGG
TTGACTCAATGAGCATCTCGATGCAGCGTACTCCTACATGAATAGAGTCTTCCTTATGCCACGAAGACCA
CGCCTCGCCACCGAGTAGACCCTTAGAGAGCATGTCAGCCTCGACAACTTGCATAAATGCTTTCTTGTAG
ACGTGCCCTACGCGCTTGTTGAGTTGTTCCTCAACGTTTTTCTTGAAGTGCTTAGCTTCAAGGTCACGGA
TACGACCGAAGCGAGCCTCGTCCTCAATGGCCCGACCGATTGCGCTTGCTACAGCCTGAACGGTTGTATT
GTCAGCACTGGTTAGGCAAGCCAGAGTGGTCTTAATGGTGATGTACGCTACGGCTTCCGGCTTGATTTCT
TGCAGGAACTGGAAGGCTGTCGGGCGCTTGCCGCGCTTAGCTTTCACTTCCTCAAACCAGTCGTTGATGC
GTGCAATCATCTTAGGGAGTAGGGTAGTGATGAGAGGCTTAGCGGCAGCGTTATCCGCAACCTCACCAGC
TTTAAGTTGACGCTCAAACATCTTGCGGAAGCGTGCTTCACCCATCTCGTAAGACTCATGCTCAAGGGCC
AACTGTTCGCGAGCTAAACGCTCACCGTAATGGTCAGCCAGAGTGTTGAACGGGATAGCAGCCAGTTCGA
TGTCAGAGAAGTCGTTCTTAGCGATGTTAATCGTGTTACCGCCCGCTCCACTGCCTGCGCTACCGCCTGC
GCTTTGAAAATACAGGTTATGACCCGCGCCACCACTCGCACCACCGCCGCTACCACGGTCAGAAGTGACC
AGTTCGTTCTTCTCCCACCAACGCTTAAGGTCGAACGAAGGGGAAGCCTTCGGCGCCACCTCATGATGGG
CGCGAAGCACAGCGCCTTCGTACTTAGCCAGCAGTGTGACAAGCAGTGAGCGAAGGGATTGCATTTGGGC
TGGCGTAAAGTTAGCGTCGAACTTACCTTTATCGTCGATACCACCAACAAGGCAGACGCCGATAGAGTTG
TGGTTGTAACCCTTAGCGTGAGAGCCTACAGCCATCTCATCTCGTCCTGCCTCCACAGTACCGTCTCGCT
TGATGATAAAGTGGTATCCCACATCGAGCCAACCCTGCTCTTTGTGCCACTGGCGAATCTCACGGACACC
AACATTCTGACTTGGCTTGGTAGCCGAGCAGTGAACAAAGATTGCGTCAGTAGATTCACGTTGTTTAAAC
TGTACACGAGCCATTTTTTTTTTCCTTTCGAGGAAGGAACTCTAGTAAAAGTTAAACAAAATTATTTGTA
GAGGGAAACCGTTGTGGTCTCCCTGAATATATATTACGAGCCTTATGCATGCCCGTAAAGTTATCCAGCA
ACCACTCATAGACCTAGGGCAGCAGATAGGGACGACGTGGTGTTAGCTGTGCTCTAGAATAAAACGAAAG
GCCCAGTCTTTCGACTGAGCCTTTCGTTTTATTTGACCGGAAATCAGAATTGGTTAATTGGTTGTAACAC
TGGCAGAGCATTACGTTACCAATGCTTAATCAGTGAGGCACCTATCTCAGCGATCTGTCTATTTCGTTCA
TCCATAGTTGCCTGACTCCCCGTCGTGTAGATAACTACGATACGGGAGGGCTTACCATCTGGCCCCAGTG
CTGCAATGATACCGCGAGACCCACGCTCACCGGCTCCAGATTTATCAGCAATAAACCAGCCAGCCGGAAG
GGCCGAGCGCAGAAGTGGTCCTGCAACTTTATCCGCCTCCATCCAGTCTATTAATTGTTGCCGGGAAGCT
AGAGTAAGTAGTTCGCCAGTTAATAGTTTGCGCAACGTTGTTGCCATTGCTACAGGCATCGTGGTGTCAC
GCTCGTCGTTTGGTATGGCTTCATTCAGCTCCGGTTCCCAACGATCAAGGCGAGTTACATGATCCCCCAT
GTTGTGCAAAAAAGCGGTTAGCTCCTTCGGTCCTCCGATCGTTGTCAGAAGTAAGTTGGCCGCAGTGTTA
TCACTCATGGTTATGGCAGCACTGCATAATTCTCTTACTGTCATGCCATCCGTAAGATGCTTTTCTGTGA
CTGGTGAGTACTCAACCAAGTCATTCTGAGAATAGTGTATGCGGCGACCGAGTTGCTCTTGCCCGGCGTC
AATACGGGATAATACCGCGCCACATAGCAGAACTTTAAAAGTGCTCATCATTGGAAAACGTTCTTCGGGG
CGAAAACTCTCAAGGATCTTACCGCTGTTGAGATCCAGTTCGATGTAACCCACTCGTGCACCCAACTGAT
CTTCAGCATCTTTTACTTTCACCAGCGTTTCTGGGTGAGCAAAAACAGGAAGGCAAAATGCCGCAAAAAA
GGGAATAAGGGCGACACGGAAATGTTGAATACTCATACTCTTCCTTTTTCAATATTATTGAAGCATTTAT
CAGGGTTATTGTCTCATGAGCGGATACATATTTGAATGTATTTAGAAAAATAAACAAATAGGGGTTCCGC
GCACATTTCCCCGAAAAGTGCCACCTGACGTCTAAGAAACCATTATTATCATGACATTAACCTATAAAAA
TAGGCGTATCACGAGGCCCTTAGGCCAAATAGGCCGT
Features (pLannotate 1.2.2; 12 found; start..end, strand, type, name):
      1..951     -  CDS            Rep101: RepA protein needed for replication with the pSC101 origin; rep101
    999..1221    -  rep_origin     pSC101 ori: low-copy replication origin that requires the Rep101 protein
   1716..1760    +  terminator     rrnB T1 terminator: transcription terminator T1 from the E. coli rrnB gene
   1785..1803    +  promoter       T7 promoter: promoter for bacteriophage T7 RNA polymerase
   1986..3259    +  CDS            M13 gene III (fragment) (sequence partly withheld): pIII; III; minor coat protein
   3259..4338    +  CDS            luxA (sequence partly withheld): LUXA1_PHOLU - Experimental evidence at protein level: Swiss-Prot protein existence level 1. Light-emitting reaction in luminous bacteria. From Photorhabdus luminescens (Xenorhabdus luminescens).
   4402..5382    +  CDS            LuxB: LuxB luciferase subunit; luxB; from the Photorhabdus luminescens bioluminescence operon
   5482..8127    -  CDS            RPOL_BPT7: Experimental evidence at protein level: Swiss-Prot protein existence level 1. Highly processive DNA-dependent RNA polymerase that catalyzes the transcription of class II and class III viral genes. Recognizes a specific promoter sequence and enters first into an 'abortive phase' where very short transcripts are synthesized and released before proceeding to the processive transcription of long RNA chains. Unwinds the double-stranded DNA to expose the coding strand for templating. Participates in the initiation of viral DNA replication presumably by making primers accessible to the DNA polymerase
   8213..8664    -  CDS            T7 lysozyme (fragment): lysozyme from bacteriophage T7 inhibitor of T7 RNA polymerase
   8849..8895    -  terminator     rrnB T1 terminator: transcription terminator T1 from the E. coli rrnB gene
   8946..9806    -  CDS            AmpR: β-lactamase; bla; confers resistance to ampicillin, carbenicillin, and related antibiotics
   9807..9911    -  promoter       AmpR promoter: bla
