[The description below was written by a language model from this plasmid's Addgene catalogue record and pLannotate feature annotations shown in this document.]
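Description:
MSP565 is a low-copy bacterial accessory plasmid for phage-assisted continuous evolution (PACE), built on a pSC101 backbone. It replicates in E. coli through the pSC101 origin together with the plasmid-encoded Rep101 (RepA) protein that this origin requires, and it is selected with ampicillin through a β-lactamase gene driven by its own bla promoter. The sequenced record is about 10 kb, and the annotated features agree well with the catalogue description of the insert.

The payload is a two-part synthetic gene circuit that links protease activity to phage propagation. One unit, named in the record as driven by the proB promoter (not picked up in the feature table), encodes T7 lysozyme, a natural inhibitor of T7 RNA polymerase, fused to T7 RNA polymerase through flexible ggs linkers flanking a short protease substrate peptide, a variant of a TEV-protease-type recognition motif. While the fusion is intact, the tethered lysozyme is expected to hold the polymerase inactive; cleavage of the linker by a suitable protease would release active polymerase. The second unit, on the opposite strand, places a T7 promoter upstream of M13 gene III followed by luxA and luxB from Photorhabdus luminescens. Polymerase activation therefore yields both pIII, the minor coat protein needed for infectious M13 progeny, and a luminescence readout. Copies of the rrnB T1 terminator insulate the cassettes.

In PACE, host cells carrying such a plasmid support replication of gene III-deficient selection phage only when the phage-encoded protease cuts the displayed substrate. This fits the associated work on evolving proteases with altered substrate specificity.
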