Addgene plasmid #98785: MSP565
Purpose: Accessory Plasmid for PACE
Depositing lab: David Liu. Depositing organization: Harvard University. Publication: Phage-assisted continuous evolution of proteases with altered substrate specificity. Packer MS, Rees HA, Liu DR. Nat Commun. 2017 Oct 16;8(1):956. doi: 10.1038/s41467-017-01055-9. PubMed 29038472.
Backbone
  Vector backbone: pSC101
  Backbone manufacturer: ATCC
  Vector type: Synthetic Biology
Growth in bacteria
  Bacterial resistance: Ampicillin, 100 μg/mL
  Growth temperature: 37°C
  Growth strain: DH5alpha
  Copy number: Low Copy
Gene/Insert
  Gene/Insert name: proB-lysozyme-ggs-HNLYFQS-ggs-T7RNAP//T7pro-gIII-lux
  Species: Synthetic
  Mutation: None
  Cloning method: Unknown
Terms and licenses: Academic/Nonprofit Terms; Industry Terms: Not Available to Industry
How to cite: MSP565 was a gift from David Liu (Addgene plasmid # 98785 ; http://n2t.net/addgene:98785 ; RRID:Addgene_98785)
